>Addgene plasmid #128276 | pMTG07-Amp-FRT | depositor full sequence | sequence record 245705 | pMTG07-Amp-FRT sequence 7485 bps
CGGTATCAGCTCACTCAAAGGCGGTAATACGGTTATCCACAGAATCAGGGGATAACGCAGGAAAGAACAT
GTGAGCAAAAGGCCAGCAAAAGGCCAGGAACCGTAAAAAGGCCGCGTTGCTGGCGTTTTTCCATAGGCTC
CGCCCCCCTGACGAGCATCACAAAAATCGACGCTCAAGTCAGAGGTGGCGAAACCCGACAGGACTATAAA
GATACCAGGCGTTTCCCCCTGGAAGCTCCCTCGTGCGCTCTCCTGTTCCGACCCTGCCGCTTACCGGATA
CCTGTCCGCCTTTCTCCCTTCGGGAAGCGTGGCGCTTTCTCATAGCTCACGCTGTAGGTATCTCAGTTCG
GTGTAGGTCGTTCGCTCCAAGCTGGGCTGTGTGCACGAACCCCCCGTTCAGCCCGACCGCTGCGCCTTAT
CCGGTAACTATCGTCTTGAGTCCAACCCGGTAAGACACGACTTATCGCCACTGGCAGCAGCCACTGGTAA
CAGGATTAGCAGAGCGAGGTATGTAGGCGGTGCTACAGAGTTCTTGAAGTGGTGGCCTAACTACGGCTAC
ACTAGAAGGACAGTATTTGGTATCTGCGCTCTGCTGAAGCCAGTTACCTTCGGAAAAAGAGTTGGTAGCT
CTTGATCCGGCAAACAAACCACCGCTGGTAGCGGTGGTTTTTTTGTTTGCAAGCAGCAGATTACGCGCAG
AAAAAAAGGATCTCAAGAAGATCCTTTGATCTTTTCTACGGGGTCTGACGCTCAGTGGAACGAAAACTCA
CGTTAAGGGATTTTGGTCATGAGATTATCAAAAAGGATCTTCACCTAGATCCTTTTAAATTAAAAATGAA
GTTTTAAATCAATCTAAAGTATATATGAGTAAACTTGGTCTGACAGTTACCAATGCTTAATCAGTGAGGC
ACCTATCTCAGCGATCTGTCTATTTCGTTCATCCATAGTTGCCTGACTCCCCGTCGTGTAGATAACTACG
ATACGGGAGGGCTTACCATCTGGCCCCAGTGCTGCAATGATACCGCGAGACCCACGCTCACCGGCTCCAG
ATTTATCAGCAATAAACCAGCCAGCCGGAAGGGCCGAGCGCAGAAGTGGTCCTGCAACTTTATCCGCCTC
CATCCAGTCTATTAATTGTTGCCGGGAAGCTAGAGTAAGTAGTTCGCCAGTTAATAGTTTGCGCAACGTT
GTTGCCATTGCTACAGGCATCGTGGTGTCACGCTCGTCGTTTGGTATGGCTTCATTCAGCTCCGGTTCCC
AACGATCAAGGCGAGTTACATGATCCCCCATGTTGTGCAAAAAAGCGGTTAGCTCCTTCGGTCCTCCGAT
CGTTGTCAGAAGTAAGTTGGCCGCAGTGTTATCACTCATGGTTATGGCAGCACTGCATAATTCTCTTACT
GTCATGCCATCCGTAAGATGCTTTTCTGTGACTGGTGAGTACTCAACCAAGTCATTCTGAGAATAGTGTA
TGCGGCGACCGAGTTGCTCTTGCCCGGCGTCAATACGGGATAATACCGCGCCACATAGCAGAACTTTAAA
AGTGCTCATCATTGGAAAACGTTCTTCGGGGCGAAAACTCTCAAGGATCTTACCGCTGTTGAGATCCAGT
TCGATGTAACCCACTCGTGCACCCAACTGATCTTCAGCATCTTTTACTTTCACCAGCGTTTCTGGGTGAG
CAAAAACAGGAAGGCAAAATGCCGCAAAAAAGGGAATAAGGGCGACACGGAAATGTTGAATACTCATACT
CTTCCTTTTTCAATATTATTGAAGCATTTATCAGGGTTATTGTCTCATGAGCGGATACATATTTGAATGT
ATTTAGAAAAATAAACAAATAGGGGTTCCGCGCACATTTCCCCGAAAAGTGCCACCTGACGTCTCGATAG
GTACCGAGTTTCTAGACGGAGTACTGTCCTCCGAGCGGAGTACTGTCCTCCGACTCGAGCGGAGTACTGT
CCTCCGATCGGAGTACTGTCCTCCGCGAATTCCGGAGTACTGTCCTCCGAAGACGCTAGCGGGGGGCTAT
AAAAGGGGGTGGGGGCGTTCGTCCTCACTCTAGATCTGCGATCTAAGTAAGCTTGCCACCATGGTGAGCA
AGGGCGAGGAGGACAACATGGCCAGCCTGCCCGCCACCCACGAGCTGCACATCTTCGGCAGCATCAACGG
CGTGGACTTCGACATGGTGGGCCAGGGCACCGGCAACCCCAACGACGGCTACGAGGAGCTGAACCTGAAG
AGCACCAAGGGCGACCTGCAGTTCAGCCCCTGGATCCTGGTGCCCCACATCGGCTACGGCTTCCACCAGT
ACCTGCCCTACCCCGACGGCATGAGCCCCTTCCAGGCCGCCATGGTGGACGGCAGCGGCTACCAGGTGCA
CAGGACCATGCAGTTCGAGGACGGCGCCAGCCTGACCGTGAACTACAGGTACACCTACGAGGGCAGCCAC
ATCAAGGGCGAGGCCCAGGTGAAGGGCACCGGCTTCCCCGCCGACGGCCCCGTGATGACCAACAGCCTGA
CCGCCGCCGACTGGTGCAGGAGCAAGAAGACCTACCCCAACGACAAGACCATCATCAGCACCTTCAAGTG
GAGCTACACCACCGGCAACGGCAAGAGGTACAGGAGCACCGCCAGGACCACCTACACCTTCGCCAAGCCC
ATGGCCGCCAACTACCTGAAGAACCAGCCCATGTACGTGTTCAGGAAGACCGAGCTGAAGCACAGCAAGA
CCGAGCTGAACTTCAAGGAGTGGCAGAAGGCCTTCACCGACGTGATGGGCATGGACGAGCTGTACAAGGT
TAACAAGAAGAAGCGCAAGGTGCCTAAGAAGAAGAGGAAGGTGTAGGGGCCCGTTTAAACCCGCTGATCA
GCCTCGACTGTGCCTTCTAGTTGCCAGCCATCTGTTGTTTGCCCCTCCCCCGTGCCTTCCTTGACCCTGG
AAGGTGCCACTCCCACTGTCCTTTCCTAATAAAATGAGGAAATTGCATCGCATTGTCTGAGTAGGTGTCA
TTCTATTCTGGGGGGTGGGGTGGGGCAGGACAGCAAGGGGGAGGATTGGGAAGACAATAGCAGGCATGCT
GGGGATGCGGTGGGCTCTATGGCTTCTGAGGCGGAAAGAACCAGCTGGGGCTCTAGGGGGTATTTTTACG
GTTCCTGGCCTTTTGCTGGCCTTTTGCTCACATGTTCTTTCCTGCGTTATCCCCTGATTCTGTGGATAAC
CGTATTACCGCCATGCATTAGTTATTAATAGTAATCAATTACGGGGTCATTAGTTCATAGCCCATATATG
GAGTTCCGCGTTACATAACTTACGGTAAATGGCCCGCCTGGCTGACCGCCCAACGACCCCCGCCCATTGA
CGTCAATAATGACGTATGTTCCCATAGTAACGCCAATAGGGACTTTCCATTGACGTCAATGGGTGGAGTA
TTTACGGTAAACTGCCCACTTGGCAGTACATCAAGTGTATCATATGCCAAGTACGCCCCCTATTGACGTC
AATGACGGTAAATGGCCCGCCTGGCATTATGCCCAGTACATGACCTTATGGGACTTTCCTACTTGGCAGT
ACATCTACGTATTAGTCATCGCTATTACCATGGTGATGCGGTTTTGGCAGTACATCAATGGGCGTGGATA
GCGGTTTGACTCACGGGGATTTCCAAGTCTCCACCCCATTGACGTCAATGGGAGTTTGTTTTGGCACCAA
AATCAACGGGACTTTCCAAAATGTCGTAACAACTCCGCCCCATTGACGCAAATGGGCGGTAGGCGTGTAC
GGTGGGAGGTCTATATAAGCAGAGCTGGTTTAGTGAACCGTCAGATCCGCTAGCGCTATGAAGCTACTGT
CTTCTATCGAACAAGCATGCGATATTTGCCGACTTAAAAAGCTCAAGTGCTCCAAAGAAAAACCGAAGTG
CGCCAAGTGTCTGAAGAACAACTGGGAGTGTCGCTACTCTCCCAAAACCAAAAGGTCTCCGCTGACTAGG
GCACATCTGACAGAAGTGGAATCAAGGCTAGAAAGACTGGAAAGATCCATCGCCACCAGATCTCATACGC
TCTACGCTCCCGGCGGTTATGACATTATGGGCTATCTGATTCAGATTATGAAGAGGCCAAACCCCCAAGT
AGAACTGGGACCTGTTGACACGTCAGTTGCTCTGATTCTGTGCGACCTGAAGCAAAAAGACACGCCAATT
GTGTACGCCTCGGAAGCTTTTCTCTATATGACAGGATACAGCAATGCGGAGGTCTTGGGGAGAAACTGCC
GTTTTCTTCAGTCACCCGACGGAATGGTCAAGCCGAAATCGACAAGGAAGTACGTCGACTCCAACACGAT
CAATACGATGAGGAAAGCGATTGATAGGAACGCCGAGGTGCAGGTTGAGGTGGTCAATTTTAAGAAGAAC
GGCCAACGGTTTGTCAACTTCTTGACGATGATTCCGGTGCGAGATGAAACAGGGGAATACCGGTACAGCA
TGGGTTTCCAGTGCGAAACGGAACTGCAGTACCCATACGATGTTCCAGATTACGCTGAATTCCAGTACCT
GCCAGATACAGACGATCGTCACCGGATTGAGGAGAAACGTAAAAGGACATATGAGACCTTCAAGAGCATC
ATGAAGAAGAGTCCTTTCAGCGGACCCACCGACCCCCGGCCTCCACCTCGACGCATTGCTGTGCCTTCCC
GCAGCTCAGCTTCTGTCCCCAAGCCAGCACCCCAGCCCTATCCCTTTACGTCATCCCTGAGCACCATCAA
CTATGATGAGTTTCCCACCATGGTGTTTCCTTCTGGGCAGATCAGCCAGGCCTCGGCCTTGGCCCCGGCC
CCTCCCCAAGTCCTGCCCCAGGCTCCAGCCCCTGCCCCTGCTCCAGCCATGGTATCAGCTCTGGCCCAGG
CCCCAGCCCCTGTCCCAGTCCTAGCCCCAGGCCCTCCTCAGGCTGTGGCCCCACCTGCCCCCAAGCCCAC
CCAGGCTGGGGAAGGAACGCTGTCAGAGGCCCTGCTGCAGCTGCAGTTTGATGATGAAGACCTGGGGGCC
TTGCTTGGCAACAGCACAGACCCAGCTGTGTTCACAGACCTGGCATCCGTCGACAACTCCGAGTTTCAGC
AGCTGCTGAACCAGGGCATACCTGTGGCCCCCCACACAACTGAGCCCATGCTGATGGAGTACCCTGAGGC
TATAACTCGCCTAGTGACAGGGGCCCAGAGGCCCCCCGACCCAGCTCCTGCTCCACTGGGGGCCCCGGGG
CTCCCCAATGGCCTCCTTTCAGGAGATGAAGACTTCTCCTCCATTGCGGACATGGACTTCTCAGCCCTGC
TGAGTCAGATCAGCTCCGACTACAAAGACGATGATGACAAGTAATGTACACTCTAGATCATAATCAGCCA
TACCACATTTGTAGAGGTTTTACTTGCTTTAAAAAACCTCCCACACCTCCCCCTGAACCTGAAACATAAA
ATGAATGCAATTGTTGTTGTTAACTTGTTTATTGCAGCTTATAATGGTTACAAATAAAGCAATAGCATCA
CAAATTTCACAAATAAAGCATTTTTTTCACTGCATTCTAGTTGTGGTTTGTCCAAACTCATCAATGTATC
TTAA
[115 nt withheld, positions 5605-5719]
C
[91 nt withheld, positions 5721-5811]
AGGGTGATGGTTCACGTACCTAGAAGTTCCTATTCCGAAGTTCCTATTCTCTAGAAAGTATAGGAACTTC
CTTGGCCAAAAAGCCTGAACTCACCGCGACGTCTGTCGAGAAGTTTCTGATCGAAAAGTTCGACAGCGTC
TCCGACCTGATGCAGCTCTCGGAGGGCGAAGAATCTCGTGCTTTCAGCTTCGATGTAGGAGGGCGTGGAT
ATGTCCTGCGGGTAAATAGCTGCGCCGATGGTTTCTACAAAGATCGTTATGTTTATCGGCACTTTGCATC
GGCCGCGCTCCCGATTCCGGAAGTGCTTGACATTGGGGAATTCAGCGAGAGCCTGACCTATTGCATCTCC
CGCCGTGCACAGGGTGTCACGTTGCAAGACCTGCCTGAAACCGAACTGCCCGCTGTTCTGCAGCCGGTCG
CGGAGGCCATGGATGCGATCGCTGCGGCCGATCTTAGCCAGACGAGCGGGTTCGGCCCATTCGGACCGCA
AGGAATCGGTCAATACACTACATGGCGTGATTTCATATGCGCGATTGCTGATCCCCATGTGTATCACTGG
CAAACTGTGATGGACGACACCGTCAGTGCGTCCGTCGCGCAGGCTCTCGATGAGCTGATGCTTTGGGCCG
AGGACTGCCCCGAAGTCCGGCACCTCGTGCACGCGGATTTCGGCTCCAACAATGTCCTGACGGACAATGG
CCGCATAACAGCGGTCATTGACTGGAGCGAGGCGATGTTCGGGGATTCCCAATACGAGGTCGCCAACATC
TTCTTCTGGAGGCCGTGGTTGGCTTGTATGGAGCAGCAGACGCGCTACTTCGAGCGGAGGCATCCGGAGC
TTGCAGGATCGCCGCGGCTCCGGGCGTATATGCTCCGCATTGGTCTTGACCAACTCTATCAGAGCTTGGT
TGACGGCAATTTCGATGATGCAGCTTGGGCGCAGGGTCGATGCGACGCAATCGTCCGATCCGGAGCCGGG
ACTGTCGGGCGTACACAAATCGCCCGCAGAAGCGCGGCCGTCTGGACCGATGGCTGTGTAGAAGTACTCG
CCGATAGTGGAAACCGACGCCCCAGCACTCGTCCGAGGGCAAAGGAATAGCACGTACTACGAGATTTCGA
TTCCACCGCCGCCTTCTATGAAAGGTTGGGCTTCGGAATCGTTTTCCGGGACGCCGGCTGGATGATCCTC
CAGCGCGGGGATCTCATGCTGGAGTTCTTCGCCCACCCCAACTTGTTTATTGCAGCTTATAATGGTTACA
AATAAAGCAATAGCATCACAAATTTCACAAATAAAGCATTTTTTTCACTGCATTCTAGTTGTGGTTTGTC
CAAACTCATCAATGTATCTTATCATGTCTGTATACCGTCGACCTCTAGCTAGAGCTTGGCGTAATCATGG
TCATAGCTGTTTCCTGTGTGAAATTGTTATCCGCTCACAATTCCACACAACATACGAGCCGGAAGCATAA
AGTGTAAAGCCTGGGGTGCCTAATGAGTGAGCTAACTCACATTAATTGCGTTGCGCTCACTGCCCGCTTT
CCAGTCGGGAAACCTGTCGTGCCAGCTGCATTAATGAATCGGCCAACGCGCGGGGAGAGGCGGTTTGCGT
ATTGGGCGCTCTTCCGCTTCCTCGCTCACTGACTCGCTGCGCTCGGTCGTTCGGCTGCGGCGAG
Features (pLannotate 1.2.2; 26 found; start..end, strand, type, name):
    128..716     -  rep_origin     ori: high-copy-number ColE1/pMB1/pBR322/pUC origin of replication
    887..1747    -  CDS            AmpR: β-lactamase; bla; confers resistance to ampicillin, carbenicillin, and related antibiotics
   1748..1852    -  promoter       AmpR promoter: bla
   1907..1925    +  protein_bind   5X UAS (fragment): five tandem copies of the "ScaI site" 17-mer CGGAGTACTGTCCTCCG, an upstream activating sequence (UAS) that efficiently binds yeast Gal4 (Webster et al., 1988; Pfeiffer et al., 2010) GAL4
   1993..2010    +  protein_bind   5X UAS (fragment): five tandem copies of the "ScaI site" 17-mer CGGAGTACTGTCCTCCG, an upstream activating sequence (UAS) that efficiently binds yeast Gal4 (Webster et al., 1988; Pfeiffer et al., 2010) GAL4
   2091..2798    +  CDS            mNeonGreen: mNeonGreen is a basic (constitutively fluorescent) green/yellow fluorescent protein published in 2013, derived from Branchiostoma lanceolatum. It is reported to be a very rapidly-maturing monomer with moderate acid sensitivity.
   2878..3102    +  polyA_signal   bGH poly(A) signal: bovine growth hormone polyadenylation signal
   3106..3127    +  promoter       SV40 promoter (fragment): SV40 enhancer and early promoter
   3172..3231    +  rep_origin     RSF ori (fragment): Plasmids containing the RSF 1030 origin of replication can be propagated in E. coli cells that contain additional plasmids with compatible origins.
   3299..3602    +  enhancer       CMV enhancer: human cytomegalovirus immediate early enhancer
   3603..3806    +  promoter       CMV promoter: human cytomegalovirus (CMV) immediate early promoter
   3838..4032    +  CDS            GAL4 DNA binding domain (fragment): DNA binding domain of the GAL4 transcriptional activator; Saccharomyces cerevisiae GAL4 (truncated)
   4510..4536    +  CDS            3xHA (fragment): three tandem HA epitope tags
   4966..5337    +  CDS            RelA (p65) AD: transcriptional activation domain of human RelA, also known as p65 (O'Shea and Perkins, 2008)
   5376..5459    +  CDS            large T antigen (fragment): large T antigen from SV40 (simian virus 40)
   5482..5603    +  polyA_signal   SV40 poly(A) signal: SV40 polyadenylation signal
   5605..5829    +  rep_origin     f1 ori (fragment) (sequence partly withheld): f1 bacteriophage origin of replication; arrow indicates direction of (+) strand synthesis
   5834..5881    +  protein_bind   FRT: FLP-mediated recombination occurs in the 8-bp core sequence TCTAGAAA (Turan and Bode, 2011). FLP recombinase from the Saccharomyces cerevisiae 2μ plasmid
   5889..6911    +  CDS            HygR: aminoglycoside phosphotransferase from E. coli; aph(4)-Ia; confers resistance to hygromycin
   6921..7046    +  CDS            ble (fragment): BLE_KLEPN - Experimental evidence at protein level: Swiss-Prot protein existence level 1. Binding protein with a strong affinity to the bleomycin family of antibiotics. Binds to CL990; an antimitotic-antibiotic compound. From Klebsiella pneumoniae.
   7041..7162    +  polyA_signal   SV40 poly(A) signal: SV40 polyadenylation signal
   7235..7251    -  protein_bind   lac operator: The lac repressor binds to the lac operator to inhibit transcription in E. coli. This inhibition can be relieved by adding lactose or isopropyl-β-D-thiogalactopyranoside (IPTG). lac repressor encoded by lacI
   7259..7289    -  promoter       lac promoter: promoter for the E. coli lac operon
   7304..7325    -  protein_bind   CAP binding site: CAP binding activates transcription in the presence of cAMP. E. coli catabolite activator protein
   7338..7430    -  CDS            lacI (fragment): lac repressor; lacI; The lac repressor binds to the lac operator to inhibit transcription in E. coli. This inhibition can be relieved by adding lactose or isopropyl-β-D-thiogalactopyranoside (IPTG).
   7432..7485    -  rep_origin     RSF ori (fragment): Plasmids containing the RSF 1030 origin of replication can be propagated in E. coli cells that contain additional plasmids with compatible origins.
