>Addgene plasmid #128276 | pMTG07-Amp-FRT | addgene full sequence | sequence record 251841 | Addgene NGS Result
GATCCAGTTCGATGTAACCCACTCGTGCACCCAACTGATCTTCAGCATCTTTTACTTTCACCAGCGTTTC
TGGGTGAGCAAAAACAGGAAGGCAAAATGCCGCAAAAAAGGGAATAAGGGCGACACGGAAATGTTGAATA
CTCATACTCTTCCTTTTTCAATATTATTGAAGCATTTATCAGGGTTATTGTCTCATGAGCGGATACATAT
TTGAATGTATTTAGAAAAATAAACAAATAGGGGTTCCGCGCACATTTCCCCGAAAAGTGCCACCTGACGT
CTCGATAGGTACCGAGTTTCTAGACGGAGTACTGTCCTCCGAGCGGAGTACTGTCCTCCGACTCGAGCGG
AGTACTGTCCTCCGATCGGAGTACTGTCCTCCGCGAATTCCGGAGTACTGTCCTCCGAAGACGCTAGCGG
GGGGCTATAAAAGGGGGTGGGGGCGTTCGTCCTCACTCTAGATCTGCGATCTAAGTAAGCTTGCCACCAT
GGTGAGCAAGGGCGAGGAGGACAACATGGCCAGCCTGCCCGCCACCCACGAGCTGCACATCTTCGGCAGC
ATCAACGGCGTGGACTTCGACATGGTGGGCCAGGGCACCGGCAACCCCAACGACGGCTACGAGGAGCTGA
ACCTGAAGAGCACCAAGGGCGACCTGCAGTTCAGCCCCTGGATCCTGGTGCCCCACATCGGCTACGGCTT
CCACCAGTACCTGCCCTACCCCGACGGCATGAGCCCCTTCCAGGCCGCCATGGTGGACGGCAGCGGCTAC
CAGGTGCACAGGACCATGCAGTTCGAGGACGGCGCCAGCCTGACCGTGAACTACAGGTACACCTACGAGG
GCAGCCACATCAAGGGCGAGGCCCAGGTGAAGGGCACCGGCTTCCCCGCCGACGGCCCCGTGATGACCAA
CAGCCTGACCGCCGCCGACTGGTGCAGGAGCAAGAAGACCTACCCCAACGACAAGACCATCATCAGCACC
TTCAAGTGGAGCTACACCACCGGCAACGGCAAGAGGTACAGGAGCACCGCCAGGACCACCTACACCTTCG
CCAAGCCCATGGCCGCCAACTACCTGAAGAACCAGCCCATGTACGTGTTCAGGAAGACCGAGCTGAAGCA
CAGCAAGACCGAGCTGAACTTCAAGGAGTGGCAGAAGGCCTTCACCGACGTGATGGGCATGGACGAGCTG
TACAAGGTTAACAAGAAGAAGCGCAAGGTGCCTAAGAAGAAGAGGAAGGTGTAGGGGCCCGTTTAAACCC
GCTGATCAGCCTCGACTGTGCCTTCTAGTTGCCAGCCATCTGTTGTTTGCCCCTCCCCCGTGCCTTCCTT
GACCCTGGAAGGTGCCACTCCCACTGTCCTTTCCTAATAAAATGAGGAAATTGCATCGCATTGTCTGAGT
AGGTGTCATTCTATTCTGGGGGGTGGGGTGGGGCAGGACAGCAAGGGGGAGGATTGGGAAGACAATAGCA
GGCATGCTGGGGATGCGGTGGGCTCTATGGCTTCTGAGGCGGAAAGAACCAGCTGGGGCTCTAGGGGGTA
TTTTTACGGTTCCTGGCCTTTTGCTGGCCTTTTGCTCACATGTTCTTTCCTGCGTTATCCCCTGATTCTG
TGGATAACCGTATTACCGCCATGCATTAGTTATTAATAGTAATCAATTACGGGGTCATTAGTTCATAGCC
CATATATGGAGTTCCGCGTTACATAACTTACGGTAAATGGCCCGCCTGGCTGACCGCCCAACGACCCCCG
CCCATTGACGTCAATAATGACGTATGTTCCCATAGTAACGCCAATAGGGACTTTCCATTGACGTCAATGG
GTGGAGTATTTACGGTAAACTGCCCACTTGGCAGTACATCAAGTGTATCATATGCCAAGTACGCCCCCTA
TTGACGTCAATGACGGTAAATGGCCCGCCTGGCATTATGCCCAGTACATGACCTTATGGGACTTTCCTAC
TTGGCAGTACATCTACGTATTAGTCATCGCTATTACCATGGTGATGCGGTTTTGGCAGTACATCAATGGG
CGTGGATAGCGGTTTGACTCACGGGGATTTCCAAGTCTCCACCCCATTGACGTCAATGGGAGTTTGTTTT
GGCACCAAAATCAACGGGACTTTCCAAAATGTCGTAACAACTCCGCCCCATTGACGCAAATGGGCGGTAG
GCGTGTACGGTGGGAGGTCTATATAAGCAGAGCTGGTTTAGTGAACCGTCAGATCCGCTAGCGCTATGAA
GCTACTGTCTTCTATCGAACAAGCATGCGATATTTGCCGACTTAAAAAGCTCAAGTGCTCCAAAGAAAAA
CCGAAGTGCGCCAAGTGTCTGAAGAACAACTGGGAGTGTCGCTACTCTCCCAAAACCAAAAGGTCTCCGC
TGACTAGGGCACATCTGACAGAAGTGGAATCAAGGCTAGAAAGACTGGAAAGATCCATCGCCACCAGATC
TCATACGCTCTACGCTCCCGGCGGTTATGACATTATGGGCTATCTGATTCAGATTATGAAGAGGCCAAAC
CCCCAAGTAGAACTGGGACCTGTTGACACGTCAGTTGCTCTGATTCTGTGCGACCTGAAGCAAAAAGACA
CGCCAATTGTGTACGCCTCGGAAGCTTTTCTCTATATGACAGGATACAGCAATGCGGAGGTCTTGGGGAG
AAACTGCCGTTTTCTTCAGTCACCCGACGGAATGGTCAAGCCGAAATCGACAAGGAAGTACGTCGACTCC
AACACGATCAATACGATGAGGAAAGCGATTGATAGGAACGCCGAGGTGCAGGTTGAGGTGGTCAATTTTA
AGAAGAACGGCCAACGGTTTGTCAACTTCTTGACGATGATTCCGGTGCGAGATGAAACAGGGGAATACCG
GTACAGCATGGGTTTCCAGTGCGAAACGGAACTGCAGTACCCATACGATGTTCCAGATTACGCTGAATTC
CAGTACCTGCCAGATACAGACGATCGTCACCGGATTGAGGAGAAACGTAAAAGGACATATGAGACCTTCA
AGAGCATCATGAAGAAGAGTCCTTTCAGCGGACCCACCGACCCCCGGCCTCCACCTCGACGCATTGCTGT
GCCTTCCCGCAGCTCAGCTTCTGTCCCCAAGCCAGCACCCCAGCCCTATCCCTTTACGTCATCCCTGAGC
ACCATCAACTATGATGAGTTTCCCACCATGGTGTTTCCTTCTGGGCAGATCAGCCAGGCCTCGGCCTTGG
CCCCGGCCCCTCCCCAAGTCCTGCCCCAGGCTCCAGCCCCTGCCCCTGCTCCAGCCATGGTATCAGCTCT
GGCCCAGGCCCCAGCCCCTGTCCCAGTCCTAGCCCCAGGCCCTCCTCAGGCTGTGGCCCCACCTGCCCCC
AAGCCCACCCAGGCTGGGGAAGGAACGCTGTCAGAGGCCCTGCTGCAGCTGCAGTTTGATGATGAAGACC
TGGGGGCCTTGCTTGGCAACAGCACAGACCCAGCTGTGTTCACAGACCTGGCATCCGTCGACAACTCCGA
GTTTCAGCAGCTGCTGAACCAGGGCATACCTGTGGCCCCCCACACAACTGAGCCCATGCTGATGGAGTAC
CCTGAGGCTATAACTCGCCTAGTGACAGGGGCCCAGAGGCCCCCCGACCCAGCTCCTGCTCCACTGGGGG
CCCCGGGGCTCCCCAATGGCCTCCTTTCAGGAGATGAAGACTTCTCCTCCATTGCGGACATGGACTTCTC
AGCCCTGCTGAGTCAGATCAGCTCCGACTACAAAGACGATGATGACAAGTAATGTACACTCTAGATCATA
ATCAGCCATACCACATTTGTAGAGGTTTTACTTGCTTTAAAAAACCTCCCACACCTCCCCCTGAACCTGA
AACATAAAATGAATGCAATTGTTGTTGTTAACTTGTTTATTGCAGCTTATAATGGTTACAAATAAAGCAA
TAGCATCACAAATTTCACAAATAAAGCATTTTTTTCACTGCATTCTAGTTGTGGTTTGTCCAAACTCATC
AATGTATCTTAA
[115 nt withheld, positions 4003-4117]
C
[91 nt withheld, positions 4119-4209]
AGGGTGATGGTTCACGTACCTAGAAGTTCCTATTCCGAAGTTCCTATTCTCTAGAAAGTATAGGAACTTC
CTTGGCCAAAAAGCCTGAACTCACCGCGACGTCTGTCGAGAAGTTTCTGATCGAAAAGTTCGACAGCGTC
TCCGACCTGATGCAGCTCTCGGAGGGCGAAGAATCTCGTGCTTTCAGCTTCGATGTAGGAGGGCGTGGAT
ATGTCCTGCGGGTAAATAGCTGCGCCGATGGTTTCTACAAAGATCGTTATGTTTATCGGCACTTTGCATC
GGCCGCGCTCCCGATTCCGGAAGTGCTTGACATTGGGGAATTCAGCGAGAGCCTGACCTATTGCATCTCC
CGCCGTGCACAGGGTGTCACGTTGCAAGACCTGCCTGAAACCGAACTGCCCGCTGTTCTGCAGCCGGTCG
CGGAGGCCATGGATGCGATCGCTGCGGCCGATCTTAGCCAGACGAGCGGGTTCGGCCCATTCGGACCGCA
AGGAATCGGTCAATACACTACATGGCGTGATTTCATATGCGCGATTGCTGATCCCCATGTGTATCACTGG
CAAACTGTGATGGACGACACCGTCAGTGCGTCCGTCGCGCAGGCTCTCGATGAGCTGATGCTTTGGGCCG
AGGACTGCCCCGAAGTCCGGCACCTCGTGCACGCGGATTTCGGCTCCAACAATGTCCTGACGGACAATGG
CCGCATAACAGCGGTCATTGACTGGAGCGAGGCGATGTTCGGGGATTCCCAATACGAGGTCGCCAACATC
TTCTTCTGGAGGCCGTGGTTGGCTTGTATGGAGCAGCAGACGCGCTACTTCGAGCGGAGGCATCCGGAGC
TTGCAGGATCGCCGCGGCTCCGGGCGTATATGCTCCGCATTGGTCTTGACCAACTCTATCAGAGCTTGGT
TGACGGCAATTTCGATGATGCAGCTTGGGCGCAGGGTCGATGCGACGCAATCGTCCGATCCGGAGCCGGG
ACTGTCGGGCGTACACAAATCGCCCGCAGAAGCGCGGCCGTCTGGACCGATGGCTGTGTAGAAGTACTCG
CCGATAGTGGAAACCGACGCCCCAGCACTCGTCCGAGGGCAAAGGAATAGCACGTACTACGAGATTTCGA
TTCCACCGCCGCCTTCTATGAAAGGTTGGGCTTCGGAATCGTTTTCCGGGACGCCGGCTGGATGATCCTC
CAGCGCGGGGATCTCATGCTGGAGTTCTTCGCCCACCCCAACTTGTTTATTGCAGCTTATAATGGTTACA
AATAAAGCAATAGCATCACAAATTTCACAAATAAAGCATTTTTTTCACTGCATTCTAGTTGTGGTTTGTC
CAAACTCATCAATGTATCTTATCATGTCTGTATACCGTCGACCTCTAGCTAGAGCTTGGCGTAATCATGG
TCATAGCTGTTTCCTGTGTGAAATTGTTATCCGCTCACAATTCCACACAACATACGAGCCGGAAGCATAA
AGTGTAAAGCCTGGGGTGCCTAATGAGTGAGCTAACTCACATTAATTGCGTTGCGCTCACTGCCCGCTTT
CCAGTCGGGAAACCTGTCGTGCCAGCTGCATTAATGAATCGGCCAACGCGCGGGGAGAGGCGGTTTGCGT
ATTGGGCGCTCTTCCGCTTCCTCGCTCACTGACTCGCTGCGCTCGGTCGTTCGGCTGCGGCGAGCGGTAT
CAGCTCACTCAAAGGCGGTAATACGGTTATCCACAGAATCAGGGGATAACGCAGGAAAGAACATGTGAGC
AAAAGGCCAGCAAAAGGCCAGGAACCGTAAAAAGGCCGCGTTGCTGGCGTTTTTCCATAGGCTCCGCCCC
CCTGACGAGCATCACAAAAATCGACGCTCAAGTCAGAGGTGGCGAAACCCGACAGGACTATAAAGATACC
AGGCGTTTCCCCCTGGAAGCTCCCTCGTGCGCTCTCCTGTTCCGACCCTGCCGCTTACCGGATACCTGTC
CGCCTTTCTCCCTTCGGGAAGCGTGGCGCTTTCTCATAGCTCACGCTGTAGGTATCTCAGTTCGGTGTAG
GTCGTTCGCTCCAAGCTGGGCTGTGTGCACGAACCCCCCGTTCAGCCCGACCGCTGCGCCTTATCCGGTA
ACTATCGTCTTGAGTCCAACCCGGTAAGACACGACTTATCGCCACTGGCAGCAGCCACTGGTAACAGGAT
TAGCAGAGCGAGGTATGTAGGCGGTGCTACAGAGTTCTTGAAGTGGTGGCCTAACTACGGCTACACTAGA
AGAACAGTATTTGGTATCTGCGCTCTGCTGAAGCCAGTTACCTTCGGAAAAAGAGTTGGTAGCTCTTGAT
CCGGCAAACAAACCACCGCTGGTAGCGGTGGTTTTTTTGTTTGCAAGCAGCAGATTACGCGCAGAAAAAA
AGGATCTCAAGAAGATCCTTTGATCTTTTCTACGGGGTCTGACGCTCAGTGGAACGAAAACTCACGTTAA
GGGATTTTGGTCATGAGATTATCAAAAAGGATCTTCACCTAGATCCTTTTAAATTAAAAATGAAGTTTTA
AATCAATCTAAAGTATATATGAGTAAACTTGGTCTGACAGTTACCAATGCTTAATCAGTGAGGCACCTAT
CTCAGCGATCTGTCTATTTCGTTCATCCATAGTTGCCTGACTCCCCGTCGTGTAGATAACTACGATACGG
GAGGGCTTACCATCTGGCCCCAGTGCTGCAATGATACCGCGAGACCCACGCTCACCGGCTCCAGATTTAT
CAGCAATAAACCAGCCAGCCGGAAGGGCCGAGCGCAGAAGTGGTCCTGCAACTTTATCCGCCTCCATCCA
GTCTATTAATTGTTGCCGGGAAGCTAGAGTAAGTAGTTCGCCAGTTAATAGTTTGCGCAACGTTGTTGCC
ATTGCTACAGGCATCGTGGTGTCACGCTCGTCGTTTGGTATGGCTTCATTCAGCTCCGGTTCCCAACGAT
CAAGGCGAGTTACATGATCCCCCATGTTGTGCAAAAAAGCGGTTAGCTCCTTCGGTCCTCCGATCGTTGT
CAGAAGTAAGTTGGCCGCAGTGTTATCACTCATGGTTATGGCAGCACTGCATAATTCTCTTACTGTCATG
CCATCCGTAAGATGCTTTTCTGTGACTGGTGAGTACTCAACCAAGTCATTCTGAGAATAGTGTATGCGGC
GACCGAGTTGCTCTTGCCCGGCGTCAATACGGGATAATACCGCGCCACATAGCAGAACTTTAAAAGTGCT
CATCATTGGAAAACGTTCTTCGGGGCGAAAACTCTCAAGGATCTTACCGCTGTTGA
Features (pLannotate 1.2.2; 25 found; start..end, strand, type, name):
    146..250     -  promoter       AmpR promoter: bla
    305..323     +  protein_bind   5X UAS (fragment): five tandem copies of the "ScaI site" 17-mer CGGAGTACTGTCCTCCG, an upstream activating sequence (UAS) that efficiently binds yeast Gal4 (Webster et al., 1988; Pfeiffer et al., 2010) GAL4
    391..408     +  protein_bind   5X UAS (fragment): five tandem copies of the "ScaI site" 17-mer CGGAGTACTGTCCTCCG, an upstream activating sequence (UAS) that efficiently binds yeast Gal4 (Webster et al., 1988; Pfeiffer et al., 2010) GAL4
    489..1196    +  CDS            mNeonGreen: mNeonGreen is a basic (constitutively fluorescent) green/yellow fluorescent protein published in 2013, derived from Branchiostoma lanceolatum. It is reported to be a very rapidly-maturing monomer with moderate acid sensitivity.
   1276..1500    +  polyA_signal   bGH poly(A) signal: bovine growth hormone polyadenylation signal
   1504..1525    +  promoter       SV40 promoter (fragment): SV40 enhancer and early promoter
   1570..1629    +  rep_origin     RSF ori (fragment): Plasmids containing the RSF 1030 origin of replication can be propagated in E. coli cells that contain additional plasmids with compatible origins.
   1697..2000    +  enhancer       CMV enhancer: human cytomegalovirus immediate early enhancer
   2001..2204    +  promoter       CMV promoter: human cytomegalovirus (CMV) immediate early promoter
   2236..2430    +  CDS            GAL4 DNA binding domain (fragment): DNA binding domain of the GAL4 transcriptional activator; Saccharomyces cerevisiae GAL4 (truncated)
   2908..2934    +  CDS            3xHA (fragment): three tandem HA epitope tags
   3364..3735    +  CDS            RelA (p65) AD: transcriptional activation domain of human RelA, also known as p65 (O'Shea and Perkins, 2008)
   3774..3857    +  CDS            large T antigen (fragment): large T antigen from SV40 (simian virus 40)
   3880..4001    +  polyA_signal   SV40 poly(A) signal: SV40 polyadenylation signal
   4003..4227    +  rep_origin     f1 ori (fragment) (sequence partly withheld): f1 bacteriophage origin of replication; arrow indicates direction of (+) strand synthesis
   4232..4279    +  protein_bind   FRT: FLP-mediated recombination occurs in the 8-bp core sequence TCTAGAAA (Turan and Bode, 2011). FLP recombinase from the Saccharomyces cerevisiae 2μ plasmid
   4287..5309    +  CDS            HygR: aminoglycoside phosphotransferase from E. coli; aph(4)-Ia; confers resistance to hygromycin
   5319..5444    +  CDS            ble (fragment): BLE_KLEPN - Experimental evidence at protein level: Swiss-Prot protein existence level 1. Binding protein with a strong affinity to the bleomycin family of antibiotics. Binds to CL990; an antimitotic-antibiotic compound. From Klebsiella pneumoniae.
   5439..5560    +  polyA_signal   SV40 poly(A) signal: SV40 polyadenylation signal
   5633..5649    -  protein_bind   lac operator: The lac repressor binds to the lac operator to inhibit transcription in E. coli. This inhibition can be relieved by adding lactose or isopropyl-β-D-thiogalactopyranoside (IPTG). lac repressor encoded by lacI
   5657..5687    -  promoter       lac promoter: promoter for the E. coli lac operon
   5702..5723    -  protein_bind   CAP binding site: CAP binding activates transcription in the presence of cAMP. E. coli catabolite activator protein
   5736..5828    -  CDS            lacI (fragment): lac repressor; lacI; The lac repressor binds to the lac operator to inhibit transcription in E. coli. This inhibition can be relieved by adding lactose or isopropyl-β-D-thiogalactopyranoside (IPTG).
   6011..6599    -  rep_origin     ori: high-copy-number ColE1/pMB1/pBR322/pUC origin of replication
   6770..145     -  CDS            AmpR (across the origin): β-lactamase; bla; confers resistance to ampicillin, carbenicillin, and related antibiotics
