[The description below was written by a language model from this plasmid's Addgene catalogue record and pLannotate feature annotations shown in this document.]
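Description:
pMTG07-Amp-FRT is a 7,485 bp mammalian expression and synthetic-biology plasmid built on the pDN-D2irTN2aG5kwh backbone and carrying a two-unit optogenetic gene circuit. It is propagated in E. coli through a high-copy ColE1/pUC-type origin and selected with ampicillin via the bla gene. The two sequence records (depositor and repository sequencing) have the same length and essentially the same feature set in the same order, differing mainly in their numbering start point. Several short annotations (RSF ori, SV40 promoter, f1 ori, ble, lacI and large T antigen fragments) look like backbone remnants or partial matches rather than functional parts.

The regulator unit uses the CMV enhancer/promoter to express a synthetic Gal4-VVD-p65 fusion constitutively, terminated by an SV40 poly(A) signal. The annotation picks up a truncated Gal4 DNA-binding domain, a short HA-tag-like match and the human RelA (p65) activation domain. The VVD segment named in the catalogue entry is not annotated and presumably lies in the unannotated stretch between the Gal4 and p65 parts. VVD is a blue-light-sensitive LOV domain that dimerises on illumination, so the fusion should bind Gal4 UAS sites and activate transcription in response to light. The reporter unit lies upstream in the same orientation: Gal4 UAS repeats (described as 5xUAS, detected only as fragments) drive mNeonGreen, followed by a bGH poly(A) signal.

An FRT site sits directly upstream of a hygromycin resistance coding sequence with no annotated promoter of its own. This arrangement is typical of Flp-mediated integration into a genomic FRT landing site that supplies the promoter, giving single-copy hygromycin-resistant cell lines. The associated publication concerns noise-reducing optogenetic negative-feedback circuits in human cells. This architecture has no annotated feedback element, but the record does not state its specific role in that study.
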