Addgene plasmid #128276: pMTG07-Amp-FRT
Purpose: Gene circuit with the following architecture: 5xUAS-mNeonGreen--CMV-Gal4-VVD-p65
Depositing lab: Gabor Balazsi. Publication: Noise-reducing optogenetic negative-feedback gene circuits in human cells. Guinn MT, Balazsi G. Nucleic Acids Res. 2019 Jul 3. pii: 5527975. doi: 10.1093/nar/gkz556. PubMed 31269201.
Backbone
  Vector backbone: pDN-D2irTN2aG5kwh
  Vector type: Mammalian Expression, Synthetic Biology
  Selectable markers: Hygromycin
Growth in bacteria
  Bacterial resistance: Ampicillin, 100 μg/mL
  Growth temperature: 37°C
  Growth strain: DH5alpha
  Copy number: Unknown
Gene/Insert
  Gene/Insert name: Gal4-VVD-p65
  Species: Synthetic
  Insert size (bp): 1528
  Promoter: CMV
  Cloning method: Gibson Cloning
  Sequencing primers: 5′ actttccaaaatgtcgtaacaactccgc
Terms and licenses: Academic/Nonprofit Terms; Industry Terms: Not Available to Industry
Depositor comments: Additional relevant information can be found from these publciations: Nevozhay et al Nat Commun. 2013 Feb 5;4:1451. doi: 10.1038/ncomms2471 https://www.nature.com/articles/nmeth.1892.pdf?origin=publication_detail
How to cite: pMTG07-Amp-FRT was a gift from Gabor Balazsi (Addgene plasmid # 128276 ; http://n2t.net/addgene:128276 ; RRID:Addgene_128276)
